>Addgene plasmid #50721 | p413GPD-hTPI Ile170Thr | depositor full sequence | sequence record 76066 | p413GPD-hTPI Ile170Thr sequence 6555 bps
GACGAAAGGGCCTCGTGATACGCCTATTTTTATAGGTTAATGTCATGATAATAATGGTTTCTTAGGACGG
ATCGCTTGCCTGTAACTTACACGCGCCTCGTATCTTTTAATGATGGAATAATTTGGGAATTTACTCTGTG
TTTATTTATTTTTATGTTTTGTATTTGGATTTTAGAAAGTAAATAAAGAAGGTAGAAGAGTTACGGAATG
AAGAAAAAAAAATAAACAAAGGTTTAAAAAATTTCAACAAAAAGCGTACTTTACATATATATTTATTAGA
CAAGAAAAGCAGATTAAATAGATATACATTCGATTAACGATAAGTAAAATGTAAAATCACAGGATTTTCG
TGTGTGGTCTTCTACACAGACAAGATGAAACAATTCGGCATTAATACCTGAGAGCAGGAAGAGCAAGATA
AAAGGTAGTATTTGTTGGCGATCCCCCTAGAGTCTTTTACATCTTCGGAAAACAAAAACTATTTTTTCTT
TAATTTCTTTTTTTACTTTCTATTTTTAATTTATATATTTATATTAAAAAATTTAAATTATAATTATTTT
TATAGCACGTGATGAAAAGGACCCAGGTGGCACTTTTCGGGGAAATGTGCGCGGAACCCCTATTTGTTTA
TTTTTCTAAATACATTCAAATATGTATCCGCTCATGAGACAATAACCCTGATAAATGCTTCAATAATATT
GAAAAAGGAAGAGTATGAGTATTCAACATTTCCGTGTCGCCCTTATTCCCTTTTTTGCGGCATTTTGCCT
TCCTGTTTTTGCTCACCCAGAAACGCTGGTGAAAGTAAAAGATGCTGAAGATCAGTTGGGTGCACGAGTG
GGTTACATCGAACTGGATCTCAACAGCGGTAAGATCCTTGAGAGTTTTCGCCCCGAAGAACGTTTTCCAA
TGATGAGCACTTTTAAAGTTCTGCTATGTGGCGCGGTATTATCCCGTATTGACGCCGGGCAAGAGCAACT
CGGTCGCCGCATACACTATTCTCAGAATGACTTGGTTGAGTACTCACCAGTCACAGAAAAGCATCTTACG
GATGGCATGACAGTAAGAGAATTATGCAGTGCTGCCATAACCATGAGTGATAACACTGCGGCCAACTTAC
TTCTGACAACGATCGGAGGACCGAAGGAGCTAACCGCTTTTTTGCACAACATGGGGGATCATGTAACTCG
CCTTGATCGTTGGGAACCGGAGCTGAATGAAGCCATACCAAACGACGAGCGTGACACCACGATGCCTGTA
GCAATGGCAACAACGTTGCGCAAACTATTAACTGGCGAACTACTTACTCTAGCTTCCCGGCAACAATTAA
TAGACTGGATGGAGGCGGATAAAGTTGCAGGACCACTTCTGCGCTCGGCCCTTCCGGCTGGCTGGTTTAT
TGCTGATAAATCTGGAGCCGGTGAGCGTGGGTCTCGCGGTATCATTGCAGCACTGGGGCCAGATGGTAAG
CCCTCCCGTATCGTAGTTATCTACACGACGGGGAGTCAGGCAACTATGGATGAACGAAATAGACAGATCG
CTGAGATAGGTGCCTCACTGATTAAGCATTGGTAACTGTCAGACCAAGTTTACTCATATATACTTTAGAT
TGATTTAAAACTTCATTTTTAATTTAAAAGGATCTAGGTGAAGATCCTTTTTGATAATCTCATGACCAAA
ATCCCTTAACGTGAGTTTTCGTTCCACTGAGCGTCAGACCCCGTAGAAAAGATCAAAGGATCTTCTTGAG
ATCCTTTTTTTCTGCGCGTAATCTGCTGCTTGCAAACAAAAAAACCACCGCTACCAGCGGTGGTTTGTTT
GCCGGATCAAGAGCTACCAACTCTTTTTCCGAAGGTAACTGGCTTCAGCAGAGCGCAGATACCAAATACT
GTCCTTCTAGTGTAGCCGTAGTTAGGCCACCACTTCAAGAACTCTGTAGCACCGCCTACATACCTCGCTC
TGCTAATCCTGTTACCAGTGGCTGCTGCCAGTGGCGATAAGTCGTGTCTTACCGGGTTGGACTCAAGACG
ATAGTTACCGGATAAGGCGCAGCGGTCGGGCTGAACGGGGGGTTCGTGCACACAGCCCAGCTTGGAGCGA
ACGACCTACACCGAACTGAGATACCTACAGCGTGAGCTATGAGAAAGCGCCACGCTTCCCGAAGGGAGAA
AGGCGGACAGGTATCCGGTAAGCGGCAGGGTCGGAACAGGAGAGCGCACGAGGGAGCTTCCAGGGGGAAA
CGCCTGGTATCTTTATAGTCCTGTCGGGTTTCGCCACCTCTGACTTGAGCGTCGATTTTTGTGATGCTCG
TCAGGGGGGCGGAGCCTATGGAAAAACGCCAGCAACGCGGCCTTTTTACGGTTCCTGGCCTTTTGCTGGC
CTTTTGCTCACATGTTCTTTCCTGCGTTATCCCCTGATTCTGTGGATAACCGTATTACCGCCTTTGAGTG
AGCTGATACCGCTCGCCGCAGCCGAACGACCGAGCGCAGCGAGTCAGTGAGCGAGGAAGCGGAAGAGCGC
CCAATACGCAAACCGCCTCTCCCCGCGCGTTGGCCGATTCATTAATGCAGCTGGCACGACAGGTTTCCCG
ACTGGAAAGCGGGCAGTGAGCGCAACGCAATTAATGTGAGTTACCTCACTCATTAGGCACCCCAGGCTTT
ACACTTTATGCTTCCGGCTCCTATGTTGTGTGGAATTGTGAGCGGATAACAATTTCACACAGGAAACAGC
TATGACCATGATTACGCCAAGCGCGCAATTAACCCTCACTAAAGGGAACAAAAGCTGGAGCTCAGTTTAT
CATTATCAATACTCGCCATTTCAAAGAATACGTAAATAATTAATAGTAGTGATTTTCCTAACTTTATTTA
GTCAAAAAATTAGCCTTTTAATTCTGCTGTAACCCGTACATGCCCAAAATAGGGGGCGGGTTACACAGAA
TATATAACATCGTAGGTGTCTGGGTGAACAGTTTATTCCTGGCATCCACTAAATATAATGGAGCCCGCTT
TTTAAGCTGGCATCCAGAAAAAAAAAGAATCCCAGCACCAAAATATTGTTTTCTTCACCAACCATCAGTT
CATAGGTCCATTCTCTTAGCGCAACTACAGAGAACAGGGGCACAAACAGGCAAAAAACGGGCACAACCTC
AATGGAGTGATGCAACCTGCCTGGAGTAAATGATGACACAAGGCAATTGACCCACGCATGTATCTATCTC
ATTTTCTTACACCTTCTATTACCTTCTGCTCTCTCTGATTTGGAAAAAGCTGAAAAAAAAGGTTGAAACC
AGTTCCCTGAAATTATTCCCCTACTTGACTAATAAGTATATAAAGACGGTAGGTATTGATTGTAATTCTG
TAAATCTATTTCTTAAACTTCTTAAATTCTACTTTTATAGTTAGTCTTTTTTTTAGTTTTAAAACACCAG
AACTTAGTTTCGACGGATTCTAGAACTAGTGGATCCATGGCGCCCTCCAGGAAGTTCTTCGTTGGGGGAA
ACTGGAAGATGAACGGGCGGAAGCAGAGTCTGGGGGAGCTCATCGGCACTCTGAACGCGGCCAAGGTGCC
GGCCGACACCGAGGTGGTTTGTGCTCCCCCTACTGCCTATATCGACTTCGCCCGGCAGAAGCTAGATCCC
AAGATTGCTGTGGCTGCGCAGAACTGCTACAAAGTGACTAATGGGGCTTTTACTGGGGAGATCAGCCCTG
GCATGATCAAAGACTGCGGAGCCACGTGGGTGGTCCTGGGGCACTCAGAGAGAAGGCATGTCTTTGGGGA
GTCAGATGAGCTGATTGGGCAGAAAGTGGCCCATGCTCTGGCAGAGGGACTCGGAGTAATCGCCTGCATT
GGGGAGAAGCTAGATGAAAGGGAAGCTGGCATCACTGAGAAGGTTGTTTTCGAGCAGACAAAGGTCATCG
CAGATAACGTGAAGGACTGGAGCAAGGTCGTCCTGGCCTATGAGCCTGTGTGGGCCACTGGTACTGGCAA
GACTGCAACACCCCAACAGGCCCAGGAAGTACACGAGAAGCTCCGAGGATGGCTGAAGTCCAACGTCTCT
GATGCGGTGGCTCAGAGCACCCGTATCATTTATGGAGGCTCTGTGACTGGGGCAACCTGCAAGGAGCTGG
CCAGCCAGCCTGATGTGGATGGCTTCCTTGTGGGTGGTGCTTCCCTCAAGCCCGAATTCGTGGACATCAT
CAATGCCAAACAATGACTCGAGTCATGTAATTAGTTATGTCACGCTTACATTCACGCCCTCCCCCCACAT
CCGCTCTAACCGAAAAGGAAGGAGTTAGACAACCTGAAGTCTAGGTCCCTATTTATTTTTTTATAGTTAT
GTTAGTATTAAGAACGTTATTTATATTTCAAATTTTTCTTTTTTTTCTGTACAGACGCGTGTACGCATGT
AACATTATACTGAAAACCTTGCTTGAGAAGGTTTTGGGACGCTCGAAGGCTTTAATTTGCGGCCGGTACC
CAATTCGCCCTATAGTGAGTCGTATTACGCGCGCTCACTGGCCGTCGTTTTACAACGTCGTGACTGGGAA
AACCCTGGCGTTACCCAACTTAATCGCCTTGCAGCACATCCCCCTTTCGCCAGCTGGCGTAATAGCGAAG
AGGCCCGCACCGATCGCCCTTCCCAACAGTTGCGCAGCCTGAATGGCGAATGGCGCG
[124 nt withheld, positions 4678-4801]
C
[91 nt withheld, positions 4803-4893]
A
[49 nt withheld, positions 4895-4943]
CCTTTGACGTTGGAGTCCACGTTCTTT
[37 nt withheld, positions 4971-5007]
ACCCTATCTCGGTCTATTCTTTTGATTTATAAGGGATTTTGCCGATTTCGGCCTATTGGTTAAAAAATGA
GCTGATTTAACAAAAATTTAACGCGAATTTTAACAAAATATTAACGTTTACAATTTCCTGATGCGGTATT
TTCTCCTTACGCATCTGTGCGGTATTTCACACCGCATAGATCCGTCGAGTTCAAGAGAAAAAAAAAGAAA
AAGCAAAAAGAAAAAAGGAAAGCGCGCCTCGTTCAGAATGACACGTATAGAATGATGCATTACCTTGTCA
TCTTCAGTATCATACTGTTCGTATACATACTTACTGACATTCATAGGTATACATATATACACATGTATAT
ATATCGTATGCTGCAGCTTTAAATAATCGGTGTCACTACATAAGAACACCTTTGGTGGAGGGAACATCGT
TGGTACCATTGGGCGAGGTGGCTTCTCTTATGGCAACCGCAAGAGCCTTGAACGCACTCTCACTACGGTG
ATGATCATTCTTGCCTCGCAGACAATCAACGTGGAGGGTAATTCTGCTAGCCTCTGCAAAGCTTTCAAGA
AAATGCGGGATCATCTCGCAAGAGAGATCTCCTACTTTCTCCCTTTGCAAACCAAGTTCGACAACTGCGT
ACGGCCTGTTCGAAAGATCTACCACCGCTCTGGAAAGTGCCTCATCCAAAGGCGCAAATCCTGATCCAAA
CCTTTTTACTCCACGCGCCAGTAGGGCCTCTTTAAAAGCTTGACCGAGAGCAATCCCGCAGTCTTCAGTG
GTGTGATGGTCGTCTATGTGTAAGTCACCAATGCACTCAACGATTAGCGACCAGCCGGAATGCTTGGCCA
GAGCATGTATCATATGGTCCAGAAACCCTATACCTGTGTGGACGTTAATCACTTGCGATTGTGTGGCCTG
TTCTGCTACTGCTTCTGCCTCTTTTTCTGGGAAGATCGAGTGCTCTATCGCTAGGGGACCACCCTTTAAA
GAGATCGCAATCTGAATCTTGGTTTCATTTGTAATACGCTTTACTAGGGCTTTCTGCTCTGTCATCTTTG
CCTTCGTTTATCTTGCCTGCTCATTTTTTAGTATATTCTTCGAAGAAATCACATTACTTTATATAATGTA
TAATTCATTATGTGATAATGCCAATCGCTAAGAAAAAAAAAGAGTCATCCGCTAGGGGAAAAAAAAAAAT
GAAAATCATTACCGAGGCATAAAAAAATATAGAGTGTACTAGAGGAGGCCAAGAGTAATAGAAAAAGAAA
ATTGCGGGAAAGGACTGTGTTATGACTTCCCTGACTAATGCCGTGTTCAAACGATACCTGGCAGTGACTC
CTAGCGCTCACCAAGCTCTTAAAACGGGAATTTATGGTGCACTCTCAGTACAATCTGCTCTGATGCCGCA
TAGTTAAGCCAGCCCCGACACCCGCCAACACGCGCTGACGCGCCCTGACGGGCTTGTCTGCTCCCGGCAT
CCGCTTACAGACAAGCTGTGACCGTCTCCGGGAGCTGCATGTGTCAGAGGTTTTCACCGTCATCACCGAA
ACGCGCGA
Features (pLannotate 1.2.2; 22 found; start..end, strand, type, name):
     70..573     -  misc_feature   CEN/ARS: S. cerevisiae CEN6 centromere fused to an autonomously replicating sequence
    610..714     +  promoter       AmpR promoter: bla
    715..1575    +  CDS            AmpR: β-lactamase; bla; confers resistance to ampicillin, carbenicillin, and related antibiotics
   1746..2334    +  rep_origin     ori: high-copy-number ColE1/pMB1/pBR322/pUC origin of replication
   2517..2609    +  CDS            lacI (fragment): lac repressor; lacI; The lac repressor binds to the lac operator to inhibit transcription in E. coli. This inhibition can be relieved by adding lactose or isopropyl-β-D-thiogalactopyranoside (IPTG).
   2622..2643    +  protein_bind   CAP binding site: CAP binding activates transcription in the presence of cAMP. E. coli catabolite activator protein
   2658..2688    +  promoter       lac promoter: promoter for the E. coli lac operon
   2696..2712    +  protein_bind   lac operator: The lac repressor binds to the lac operator to inhibit transcription in E. coli. This inhibition can be relieved by adding lactose or isopropyl-β-D-thiogalactopyranoside (IPTG). lac repressor encoded by lacI
   2757..2775    +  promoter       T3 promoter: promoter for bacteriophage T3 RNA polymerase
   2800..3443    +  promoter       GAP promoter: S. cerevisiae TDH3; promoter for glyceraldehyde-3-phosphate dehydrogenase
   3449..3466    +  misc_feature   MCS (fragment): pBluescript multiple cloning site
   3467..4213    +  CDS            TPI1: TPIS_HUMAN - Also known as TPI. Experimental evidence at protein level: Swiss-Prot protein existence level 1. It is also responsible for the non-negligible production of methylglyoxal a reactive cytotoxic side-product that modifies and can alter proteins, DNA and lipids. From Homo sapiens (Human).
   4223..4470    +  terminator     CYC1 terminator: S. cerevisiae CYC1; transcription terminator for CYC1
   4489..4507    -  promoter       T7 promoter: promoter for bacteriophage T7 RNA polymerase
   4515..4670    +  CDS            lacZα (fragment): LacZα fragment of β-galactosidase; lacZ fragment
   4678..5133    +  rep_origin     f1 ori (sequence partly withheld): f1 bacteriophage origin of replication; arrow indicates direction of (+) strand synthesis
   5134..5185    -  misc_feature   bom (fragment): basis of mobility region from pBR322
   5393..6052    -  CDS            HIS3: imidazoleglycerol-phosphate dehydratase, required for histidine biosynthesis; S. cerevisiae HIS3; yeast auxotrophic marker
   6053..6239    -  promoter       HIS3 promoter: S. cerevisiae HIS3
   6289..6369    +  CDS            MRM1 (fragment): MRM1_YEAST - Also known as PET56 From Saccharomyces cerevisiae (strain ATCC 204508 / S288c) (Baker's yeast).
   6370..6419    -  misc_feature   bom (fragment): basis of mobility region from pBR322
   6521..1       -  CDS            rop (fragment) (across the origin): Rop protein, which maintains plasmids at low copy number; rop
