[The description below was written by a language model from this plasmid's Addgene catalogue record and pLannotate feature annotations shown in this document.]
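Description:
p413GPD-hTPI Ile170Thr is a yeast expression plasmid built on the p413GPD backbone, a centromeric E. coli–S. cerevisiae shuttle vector. In yeast it is maintained through a CEN6/ARS element, which supports stable, low-copy, chromosome-like segregation, and it is selected by histidine prototrophy via the HIS3 marker with its own promoter. In bacteria it replicates from a ColE1/pUC-type origin and is selected with ampicillin through the bla gene. The catalogue lists it as low copy, although the annotated bacterial origin is of the high-copy type. The backbone also retains pBluescript-derived remnants: an f1 phage origin, lac promoter/operator and lacZα fragments, and T3 and T7 promoters flanking the expression cassette. Short annotated fragments of lacI, rop, bom and MRM1 appear to be backbone leftovers rather than functional parts.

The payload is the human triosephosphate isomerase (TPI1) coding sequence, about 750 bp, carrying an isoleucine-170-to-threonine substitution. It was cloned between BamHI and XhoI sites, both of which remain intact. The insert sits downstream of the strong constitutive GPD (TDH3, glyceraldehyde-3-phosphate dehydrogenase) promoter and upstream of the CYC1 transcription terminator, so the mutant enzyme is expressed constitutively in yeast. No epitope tags or reporters are annotated. The stated purpose is expression of this human TPI allele in yeast. The associated publication concerns inhibition of triosephosphate isomerase by phosphoenolpyruvate in the feedback regulation of glycolysis, which suggests the plasmid is used to study how this variant affects enzyme function and glycolytic metabolism in a yeast model.
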