Addgene plasmid #50721: p413GPD-hTPI Ile170Thr
Purpose: expression of the human TPI Ile170Thr allele in yeast
Depositing lab: Markus Ralser. Depositing organization: University of Cambridge. Publication: Inhibition of triosephosphate isomerase by phosphoenolpyruvate in the feedback-regulation of glycolysis. Gruning NM, Du D, Keller MA, Luisi BF, Ralser M. Open Biol. 2014 Mar 5;4(3):130232. doi: 10.1098/rsob.130232. PubMed 24598263.
Backbone
  Vector backbone: p413GPD
  Backbone size w/o insert (bp): 5805
  Total vector size (bp): 6555
  Vector type: Yeast Expression
  Selectable markers: HIS3
Growth in bacteria
  Bacterial resistance: Ampicillin, 100 μg/mL
  Growth temperature: 37°C
  Growth strain: DH5alpha
  Copy number: Low Copy
Gene/Insert
  Gene/Insert name: Triosephosphate isomerase 1 (alt name: TPI1)
  Species: H. sapiens (human)
  Insert size (bp): 750
  Mutation: Isoleucine 170 to Threonine
  GenBank ID: NM_000365.5
  Entrez Gene: TPI1 (a.k.a. HEL-S-49, TIM, TPI, TPID)
  Promoter: GPD
  Cloning method: Restriction Enzyme; 5′ cloning site BamHI (not destroyed); 3′ cloning site XhoI (not destroyed)
  Sequencing primers: 5′ GPD fw (ctacttgactaataagtata); 3′ CYC Ter
Terms and licenses: Academic/Nonprofit Terms; Industry Terms: Not Available to Industry
How to cite: p413GPD-hTPI Ile170Thr was a gift from Markus Ralser (Addgene plasmid # 50721 ; http://n2t.net/addgene:50721 ; RRID:Addgene_50721)
