>Addgene plasmid #50721 | p413GPD-hTPI Ile170Thr | addgene partial sequence | sequence record 79822 | M13-rev 5'-CAGGAAACAGCTATGACC-3'
TAAAGGGAACAAAAGCTGGAGCTCAGTTTATCATTATCAATACTCGCCATTTCAAAGAATACGTAAATAA
TTAATAGTAGTGATTTTCCTAACTTTATTTAGTCAAAAAATTAGCCTTTTAATTCTGCTGTAACCCGTAC
ATGCCCAAAATAGGGGGCGGGTTACACAGAATATATAACATCGTAGGTGTCTGGGTGAACAGTTTATTCC
TGGCATCCACTAAATATAATGGAGCCCGCTTTTTAAGCTGGCATCCAGAAAAAAAAAGAATCCCAGCACC
AAAATATTGTTTTCTTCACCAACCATCAGTTCATAGGTCCATTCTCTTAGCGCAACTACAGAGAACAGGG
GCACAAACAGGCAAAAAACGGGCACAACCTCAATGGAGTGATGCAACCTGCCTGGAGTAAATGATGACAC
AAGGCAATTGACCCACGCATGTATCTATCTCATTTTCTTACACCTTCTATTACCTTCTGCTCTCTCTGAT
TTGGAAAAAGCTGAAAAAAAAGGTTGAAACCAGTTCCCTGAAATTATTCCCCTACTTGACTAATAAGTAT
ATAAAGACGGTAGGTATTGATTGTAATTCTGTAAATCTATTTCTTAAACTTCTTAAATTCTACTTTTATA
GTTAGTCTTTTTTTTAGTTTTAAAACACCAGAACTTAGTTTCGACGGATTCTAGAACTAGTGGATCCATG
GCGCCCTCCAGGAAGTTCTTCGTTGGGGGAAACTGGAAGATGAACGGGCGGAAGCAGAGTCTGGGGGAGC
TCATCGGCACTCTGAACGCGGCCAAGGTACCGGCCGACACCGAGGTGGTTTGTGCTCCCCCTACTGCCTA
TATCGACTTCGCCCGGCAGAAGCTAGATCCCAAGATTGCTGTGGCTGCGCAGAACTGCTACAAAGTGACT
AATGGGGCTTTTACTGGGGAGATCAGCCCTG
