>Addgene plasmid #50721 | p413GPD-hTPI Ile170Thr | addgene partial sequence | sequence record 79824 | CYC1 5'-GCGTGAATGTAAGCGTGAC-3'
ACGTTGGACTTCAGCCATCCTCGGAGCTTCTCGTGTACTTCCTGGGCCTGTTGGGGTGTTGCAGTCTTGC
CAGTACCAGTGGCCCACACAGGCTCATAGGCCAGGACGACCTTGCTCCAGTCCTTCACGTTATCTGCGAT
GACCTTTGTCTGCTCGAAAACAACCTTCTCAGTGATGCCAGCTTCCCTTTCATCTAGCTTCTCCCCAATG
CAGGCGATTACTCCGAGTCCCTCTGCCAGAGCATGGGCCACTTTCTGCCCAATCAGCTCATCTGACTCCC
CAAAGACATGCCTTCTCTCTGAGTGCCCCAGGACCACCCACGTGGCTCCGCAGTCTTTGATCATGCCAGG
GCTGATCTCCCCAGTAAAAGCCCCATTAGTCACTTTGTAGCAGTTCTGCGCAGCCACAGCAATCTTGGGA
TCTAGCTTCTGCCGGGCGAAGTCGATATAGGCAGTAGGGGGAGCACAAACCACCTCGGTGTCGGCCGGTA
CCTTGGCCGCGTTCAGAGTGCCGATGAGCTCCCCCAGACTCTGCTTCCGCCCGTTCATCTTCCAGTTTCC
CCCAACGAAGAACTTCCTGGAGGGCGCCATGGATCCACTAGTTCTAGAATCCGTCGAAACTAAGTTCTGG
TGTTTTAAAACTAAAAAAAAGACTAACTATAAAAGTAGAATTTAAGAAGTTTAAGAAATAGATTTACAGA
ATTACAATCAATACCTACCGTCTTTATATACTTATTAGTCAAGTA
